>Addgene plasmid #248586 | GST-tag ARIH2 binding E2 variant L3A2-3 | addgene full sequence | sequence record 494533 | Addgene NGS Result
TTGACAATTAATCATCGGCTCGTATAATGTGTGGAATTGTGAGCGGATAACAATTTCACACAGGAAACAG
TATTCATGTCCCCTATACTAGGTTATTGGAAAATTAAGGGCCTTGTGCAACCCACTCGACTTCTTTTGGA
ATATCTTGAAGAAAAATATGAAGAGCATTTGTATGAGCGCGATGAAGGTGATAAATGGCGAAACAAAAAG
TTTGAATTGGGTTTGGAGTTTCCCAATCTTCCTTATTATATTGATGGTGATGTTAAATTAACACAGTCTA
TGGCCATCATACGTTATATAGCTGACAAGCACAACATGTTGGGTGGTTGTCCAAAAGAGCGTGCAGAGAT
TTCAATGCTTGAAGGAGCGGTTTTGGATATTAGATACGGTGTTTCGAGAATTGCATATAGTAAAGACTTT
GAAACTCTCAAAGTTGATTTTCTTAGCAAGCTACCTGAAATGCTGAAAATGTTCGAAGATCGTTTATGTC
ATAAAACATATTTAAATGGTGATCATGTAACCCATCCTGACTTCATGTTGTATGACGCTCTTGATGTTGT
TTTATACATGGACCCAATGTGCCTGGATGCGTTCCCAAAATTAGTTTGTTTTAAAAAACGTATTGAAGCT
ATCCCACAAATTGATAAGTACTTGAAATCCAGCAAGTATATAGCATGGCCTTTGCAGGGCTGGCAAGCCA
CGTTTGGTGGTGGCGACCATCCTCCAAAATCGGATGAAAACCTGTATTTTCAGGGATCCATGTATGCGGC
CCATGGGAGGCTGCCTCGGGAGCTTGAAGAAATCCGCAAAGCAGGGATGAAAAACTTCCGTAACATCCAG
GTTGATGAAGCTAATTTATTGACTTGGCAAGGGCTTATTGTTCCTGACAACCCTCCATATGATAAGGGAG
CCTTCAGAATCGAAATCAACTTTCCAGCAGAGTACCCATTCAAACCACCGAAGATCACATTTAAAACAAA
GATCTATCACCCAAACATCGACGAAAAGGGGCAGGTCTGTCTGCCAGTAATTAGTGCCGAAAACTGGAAG
CCAGCAACCAAAACCGACCAAGTAATCCAGTCCCTCATAGCACTGGTGAATGACCCCCAGCCTGAGCACC
CGCTTCGGGCTGACCTAGCTGAAGAATACTCTAAGGACCGTAAAAAATTCGCAAAGAATGCTGAAGAGTT
TACAAAGAAATATGGGGAAAAGCGACCTGTGGACTAAGCGGCCGCATCGTGACTGACTGACGATCTGCCT
CGCGCGTTTCGGTGATGACGGTGAAAACCTCTGACACATGCAGCTCCCGGAGACGGTCACAGCTTGTCTG
TAAGCGGATGCCGGGAGCAGACAAGCCCGTCAGGGCGCGTCAGCGGGTGTTGGCGGGTGTCGGGGCGCAG
CCATGACCCAGTCACGTAGCGATAGCGGAGTGTATAATTCTTGAAGACGAAAGGGCCTCGTGATACGCCT
ATTTTTATAGGTTAATGTCATGATAATAATGGTTTCTTAGACGTCAGGTGGCACTTTTCGGGGAAATGTG
CGCGGAACCCCTATTTGTTTATTTTTCTAAATACATTCAAATATGTATCCGCTCATGAGACAATAACCCT
GATAAATGCTTCAATAATATTGAAAAAGGAAGAGTATGAGTATTCAACATTTCCGTGTCGCCCTTATTCC
CTTTTTTGCGGCATTTTGCCTTCCTGTTTTTGCTCACCCAGAAACGCTGGTGAAAGTAAAAGATGCTGAA
GATCAGTTGGGTGCACGAGTGGGTTACATCGAACTGGATCTCAACAGCGGTAAGATCCTTGAGAGTTTTC
GCCCCGAAGAACGTTTTCCAATGATGAGCACTTTTAAAGTTCTGCTATGTGGCGCGGTATTATCCCGTGT
TGACGCCGGGCAAGAGCAACTCGGTCGCCGCATACACTATTCTCAGAATGACTTGGTTGAGTACTCACCA
GTCACAGAAAAGCATCTTACGGATGGCATGACAGTAAGAGAATTATGCAGTGCTGCCATAACCATGAGTG
ATAACACTGCGGCCAACTTACTTCTGACAACGATCGGAGGACCGAAGGAGCTAACCGCTTTTTTGCACAA
CATGGGGGATCATGTAACTCGCCTTGATCGTTGGGAACCGGAGCTGAATGAAGCCATACCAAACGACGAG
CGTGACACCACGATGCCTGCAGCAATGGCAACAACGTTGCGCAAACTATTAACTGGCGAACTACTTACTC
TAGCTTCCCGGCAACAATTAATAGACTGGATGGAGGCGGATAAAGTTGCAGGACCACTTCTGCGCTCGGC
CCTTCCGGCTGGCTGGTTTATTGCTGATAAATCTGGAGCCGGTGAGCGTGGGTCTCGCGGTATCATTGCA
GCACTGGGGCCAGATGGTAAGCCCTCCCGTATCGTAGTTATCTACACGACGGGGAGTCAGGCAACTATGG
ATGAACGAAATAGACAGATCGCTGAGATAGGTGCCTCACTGATTAAGCATTGGTAACTGTCAGACCAAGT
TTACTCATATATACTTTAGATTGATTTAAAACTTCATTTTTAATTTAAAAGGATCTAGGTGAAGATCCTT
TTTGATAATCTCATGACCAAAATCCCTTAACGTGAGTTTTCGTTCCACTGAGCGTCAGACCCCGTAGAAA
AGATCAAAGGATCTTCTTGAGATCCTTTTTTTCTGCGCGTAATCTGCTGCTTGCAAACAAAAAAACCACC
GCTACCAGCGGTGGTTTGTTTGCCGGATCAAGAGCTACCAACTCTTTTTCCGAAGGTAACTGGCTTCAGC
AGAGCGCAGATACCAAATACTGTCCTTCTAGTGTAGCCGTAGTTAGGCCACCACTTCAAGAACTCTGTAG
CACCGCCTACATACCTCGCTCTGCTAATCCTGTTACCAGTGGCTGCTGCCAGTGGCGATAAGTCGTGTCT
TACCGGGTTGGACTCAAGACGATAGTTACCGGATAAGGCGCAGCGGTCGGGCTGAACGGGGGGTTCGTGC
ACACAGCCCAGCTTGGAGCGAACGACCTACACCGAACTGAGATACCTACAGCGTGAGCTATGAGAAAGCG
CCACGCTTCCCGAAGGGAGAAAGGCGGACAGGTATCCGGTAAGCGGCAGGGTCGGAACAGGAGAGCGCAC
GAGGGAGCTTCCAGGGGGAAACGCCTGGTATCTTTATAGTCCTGTCGGGTTTCGCCACCTCTGACTTGAG
CGTCGATTTTTGTGATGCTCGTCAGGGGGGCGGAGCCTATGGAAAAACGCCAGCAACGCGGCCTTTTTAC
GGTTCCTGGCCTTTTGCTGGCCTTTTGCTCACATGTTCTTTCCTGCGTTATCCCCTGATTCTGTGGATAA
CCGTATTACCGCCTTTGAGTGAGCTGATACCGCTCGCCGCAGCCGAACGACCGAGCGCAGCGAGTCAGTG
AGCGAGGAAGCGGAAGAGCGCCTGATGCGGTATTTTCTCCTTACGCATCTGTGCGGTATTTCACACCGCA
TAAATTCCGACACCATCGAATGGCGCAAAACCTTTCGCGGTATGGCATGATAGCGCCCGGAAGAGAGTCA
ATTCAGGGTGGTGAATGTGAAACCAGTAACGTTATACGATGTCGCAGAGTATGCCGGTGTCTCTTATCAG
ACCGTTTCCCGCGTGGTGAACCAGGCCAGCCACGTTTCTGCGAAAACGCGGGAAAAAGTGGAAGCGGCGA
TGGCGGAGCTGAATTACATTCCCAACCGCGTGGCACAACAACTGGCGGGCAAACAGTCGTTGCTGATTGG
CGTTGCCACCTCCAGTCTGGCCCTGCACGCGCCGTCGCAAATTGTCGCGGCGATTAAATCTCGCGCCGAT
CAACTGGGTGCCAGCGTGGTGGTGTCGATGGTAGAACGAAGCGGCGTCGAAGCCTGTAAAGCGGCGGTGC
ACAATCTTCTCGCGCAACGCGTCAGTGGGCTGATCATTAACTATCCGCTGGATGACCAGGATGCCATTGC
TGTGGAAGCTGCCTGCACTAATGTTCCGGCGTTATTTCTTGATGTCTCTGACCAGACACCCATCAACAGT
ATTATTTTCTCCCATGAAGACGGTACGCGACTGGGCGTGGAGCATCTGGTCGCATTGGGTCACCAGCAAA
TCGCGCTGTTAGCGGGCCCATTAAGTTCTGTCTCGGCGCGTCTGCGTCTGGCTGGCTGGCATAAATATCT
CACTCGCAATCAAATTCAGCCGATAGCGGAACGGGAAGGCGACTGGAGTGCCATGTCCGGTTTTCAACAA
ACCATGCAAATGCTGAATGAGGGCATCGTTCCCACTGCGATGCTGGTTGCCAACGATCAGATGGCGCTGG
GCGCAATGCGCGCCATTACCGAGTCCGGGCTGCGCGTTGGTGCGGATATCTCGGTAGTGGGATACGACGA
TACCGAAGACAGCTCATGTTATATCCCGCCGTTAACCACCATCAAACAGGATTTTCGCCTGCTGGGGCAA
ACCAGCGTGGACCGCTTGCTGCAACTCTCTCAGGGCCAGGCGGTGAAGGGCAATCAGCTGTTGCCCGTCT
CACTGGTGAAAAGAAAAACCACCCTGGCGCCCAATACGCAAACCGCCTCTCCCCGCGCGTTGGCCGATTC
ATTAATGCAGCTGGCACGACAGGTTTCCCGACTGGAAAGCGGGCAGTGAGCGCAACGCAATTAATGTAAG
TTAGCTCACTCATTAGGCACCCCAGGCTTTACACTTTATGCTTCCGGCTCGTATGTTGTGTGGAATTGTG
AGCGGATAACAATTTCACACAGGAAACAGCTATGACCATGATTACGGATTCACTGGCCGTCGTTTTACAA
CGTCGTGACTGGGAAAACCCTGGCGTTACCCAACTTAATCGCCTTGCAGCACATCCCCCTTTCGCCAGCT
GGCGTAATAGCGAAGAGGCCCGCACCGATCGCCCTTCCCAACAGTTGCGCAGCCTGAATGGCGAATGGCG
CTTTGCCTGGTTTCCGGCACCAGAAGCGGTGCCGGAAAGCTGGCTGGAGTGCGATCTTCCTGAGGCCGAT
ACTGTCGTCGTCCCCTCAAACTGGCAGATGCACGGTTACGATGCGCCCATCTACACCAACGTGACCTATC
CCATTACGGTCAATCCGCCGTTTGTTCCCACGGAGAATCCGACGGGTTGTTACTCGCTCACATTTAATGT
TGATGAAAGCTGGCTACAGGAAGGCCAGACGCGAATTATTTTTGATGGCGTTGGAATTAGCTTATCGACT
GCACGGTGCACCAATGCTTCTGGCGTCAGGCAGCCATCGGAAGCTGTGGTATGGCTGTGCAGGTCGTAAA
TCACTGCATAATTCGTGTCGCTCAAGGCGCACTCCCGTTCTGGATAATGTTTTTTGCGCCGACATCATAA
CGGTTCTGGCAAATATTCTGAAATGAGCTG
Features (pLannotate 1.2.2; 18 found; start..end, strand, type, name):
      1..29      +  promoter       tac promoter: strong E. coli promoter; hybrid between the trp and lac UV5 promoters
     37..53      +  protein_bind   lac operator: The lac repressor binds to the lac operator to inhibit transcription in E. coli. This inhibition can be relieved by adding lactose or isopropyl-β-D-thiogalactopyranoside (IPTG). lac repressor encoded by lacI
     76..729     +  CDS            GST26_SCHJA: Experimental evidence at protein level: Swiss-Prot protein existence level 1. GST isoenzymes appear to play a central role in the parasite detoxification system. Other functions are also suspected including a role in increasing the solubility of haematin in the parasite gut. From Schistosoma japonicum (Blood fluke).
    736..755     +  CDS            TEV site (fragment): tobacco etch virus (TEV) protease recognition and cleavage site
    766..1224    +  CDS            UBE2L3: UB2L3_HUMAN - Also known as UBCE7, UBCH7. Experimental evidence at protein level: Swiss-Prot protein existence level 1. Ubiquitin-conjugating enzyme E2 that specifically acts with HECT-type and RBR family E3 ubiquitin-protein ligases. Does not function with most RING-containing E3 ubiquitin-protein ligases because it lacks intrinsic E3-independent reactivity with lysine: in contrast, it has activity with the RBR family E3 enzymes, such as PRKN and ARIH1, that function like RING-HECT hybrids. Accepts ubiquitin from the E1 complex and catalyzes its covalent attachment to other proteins. In vitro
   1255..1294    +  CDS            rop (fragment): Rop protein, which maintains plasmids at low copy number; rop
   1396..1436    +  misc_feature   bom (fragment): basis of mobility region from pBR322
   1541..1645    +  promoter       AmpR promoter: bla
   1646..2506    +  CDS            AmpR: β-lactamase; bla; confers resistance to ampicillin, carbenicillin, and related antibiotics
   2677..3265    +  rep_origin     ori: high-copy-number ColE1/pMB1/pBR322/pUC origin of replication
   3451..3502    -  misc_feature   bom (fragment): basis of mobility region from pBR322
   3509..3586    +  promoter       lacI promoter: lacI
   3587..4669    +  CDS            lacI: lac repressor; lacI; The lac repressor binds to the lac operator to inhibit transcription in E. coli. This inhibition can be relieved by adding lactose or isopropyl-β-D-thiogalactopyranoside (IPTG).
   4682..4703    +  protein_bind   CAP binding site: CAP binding activates transcription in the presence of cAMP. E. coli catabolite activator protein
   4718..4748    +  promoter       lac promoter: promoter for the E. coli lac operon
   4756..4772    +  protein_bind   lac operator: The lac repressor binds to the lac operator to inhibit transcription in E. coli. This inhibition can be relieved by adding lactose or isopropyl-β-D-thiogalactopyranoside (IPTG). lac repressor encoded by lacI
   4792..4965    +  CDS            lacZα: LacZα fragment of β-galactosidase; lacZ fragment
   5229..5345    -  CDS            yciV (fragment): RNAAM_ECOLI - Also known as trpH From Escherichia coli (strain K12).
