[The description below was written by a language model from this plasmid's Addgene catalogue record and pLannotate feature annotations shown in this document.]
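Description:
GST-tag ARIH2 binding E2 variant L3A2-3 is a pGEX-based bacterial expression plasmid of about 5.4 kb that produces an engineered ubiquitin-conjugating enzyme (E2) variant as an N-terminal glutathione S-transferase fusion in E. coli. It replicates from a high-copy ColE1/pMB1-type origin and is selected with ampicillin through the β-lactamase (AmpR) gene and its own promoter. Short fragments of rop and the pBR322 bom region, a lac promoter/lacZα segment and a small E. coli yciV fragment are also annotated; these appear to be backbone remnants rather than functional parts of the payload.

Expression is driven by the hybrid tac promoter followed by a lac operator. The plasmid carries its own lacI gene, so transcription is repressed until relieved by IPTG. The open reading frame begins with Schistosoma japonicum GST, continues through a sequence annotated as a partial TEV protease recognition site, and ends with the roughly 465 bp synthetic insert. The annotation tool matches this insert to human UBE2L3 (UBCH7), an E2 that works with HECT and RBR-family E3 ligases, which suggests that L3A2-3 is a UBE2L3-derived variant. The record does not list the specific substitutions. The GST moiety allows affinity capture on glutathione resin, and the TEV site would in principle allow the tag to be removed afterwards.

According to the deposit record, the variant was selected for binding to the activated form of the RBR E3 ligase ARIH2, as part of work developing E2 variants as probes of E3 ubiquitin ligase activity. The plasmid is therefore suited to producing recombinant protein for purification, pull-down and biochemical binding or activity assays involving ARIH2.
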