Addgene plasmid #248586: GST-tag ARIH2 binding E2 variant L3A2-3
Purpose: N-term GST tag E2 variant selected for activated ARIH2
Depositing lab: Brenda Schulman. Depositing organization: Max Planck Institute of Biochemistry. Publication: E2 variants for probing E3 ubiquitin ligase activities. Du J, Andree GA, Horn-Ghetko D, Stier L, Singh J, Kostrhon S, Kiss L, Mann M, Sidhu SS, Schulman BA. Proc Natl Acad Sci U S A. 2026 Jan 6;123(1):e2524899122. doi: 10.1073/pnas.2524899122. Epub 2026 Jan 2. PubMed 41481455.
Backbone
  Vector backbone: pGEX
  Vector type: Bacterial Expression
Growth in bacteria
  Bacterial resistance: Ampicillin, 100 μg/mL
  Growth temperature: 37°C
  Growth strain: DH5alpha
  Copy number: High Copy
Gene/Insert
  Gene/Insert name: pGEX-GST-L3A2-3
  Species: Synthetic
  Insert size (bp): 465
  Tag / fusion protein: GST (N terminal on backbone)
  Cloning method: Gibson Cloning
  Sequencing primers: 5′ CCAGCAAGTATATAGCATGG
Terms and licenses: Academic/Nonprofit Terms; Industry Terms: Not Available to Industry
How to cite: GST-tag ARIH2 binding E2 variant L3A2-3 was a gift from Brenda Schulman (Addgene plasmid # 248586 ; http://n2t.net/addgene:248586 ; RRID:Addgene_248586)
