>Addgene plasmid #248586 | GST-tag ARIH2 binding E2 variant L3A2-3 | depositor partial sequence | sequence record 490174 | covers full insert, gex5 primer
CCATCCTCCAAAATCGGATGAAAACCTGTATTTTCAGGGATCCATGTATGCGGCCCATGGGAGGCTGCCT
CGGGAGCTTGAAGAAATCCGCAAAGCAGGGATGAAAAACTTCCGTAACATCCAGGTTGATGAAGCTAATT
TATTGACTTGGCAAGGGCTTATTGTTCCTGACAACCCTCCATATGATAAGGGAGCCTTCAGAATCGAAAT
CAACTTTCCAGCAGAGTACCCATTCAAACCACCGAAGATCACATTTAAAACAAAGATCTATCACCCAAAC
ATCGACGAAAAGGGGCAGGTCTGTCTGCCAGTAATTAGTGCCGAAAACTGGAAGCCAGCAACCAAAACCG
ACCAAGTAATCCAGTCCCTCATAGCACTGGTGAATGACCCCCAGCCTGAGCACCCGCTTCGGGCTGACCT
AGCTGAAGAATACTCTAAGGACCGTAAAAAATTCGCAAAGAATGCTGAAGAGTTTACAAAGAAATATGGG
GAAAAGCGACCTGTGGACTAAGCGGCCGCATCGTGACTGACTGACGATCTGCCTCGCGCGTTTCGGTGAT
GACGGTGAAAACCTCTGACACATGCAGCTCCCGGAGACGGTCACAGCTTGTCTGTAAGCGGATGCCGGGA
GCAGACAAGCCCGTCAGGGCGCGTCAGCGGGTGTTGGCGGGTGTCGGGGCGCAGCCATGACCCAGTCACG
TAGCGATAGCGGAGTGTATAATTCTTGAAGACGAAAGGGCCTCGTGATACGCCTATTTTTATAGGTTAAT
GTCATGATAATAATGGTTTCTTAGACGTCAGGTGGCACTTTTCGGGGAAATGTGCGCGGAACCCCTATTT
GTTTATTTTTCTAAATACATTCAAATATGTATCCGCTCATGAGACAATAACCCTGATAAATGCTTCAATA
ATATTGAAAAAGGAAGAGTATGAGTATTCAACATTTCCGTGTCGCCCTTATTCCCTTTTTTGCGGCATTT
TGCCTTCCTGTTTTTGCTCACCCAGAAACGCTGGTGAAAGTAAAGATGCTGAAGATCAGTGGTGSCACGA
GTGGGTTACATCGAACTGGATCTCAACAGCGGTAAGATCCTTGAGAGTTTCGCCCCGAAGAACGTTTTCC
ATGATGAGCACTTTTAARGT
